Addgene plasmid #37861: MSCV-N MCV ST
Depositing lab: Karl Munger. Depositing organization: Brigham and Women's Hospital. Publication: Interpreting cancer genomes using systematic host network perturbations by tumour virus proteins. Rozenblatt-Rosen O, Deo RC, Padi M, Adelmant G, Calderwood MA, Rolland T, Grace M, Dricot A, Askenazi M, Tavares M, Pevzner SJ, Abderazzaq F, Byrdsong D, Carvunis AR, Chen AA, Cheng J, Correll M, Duarte M, Fan C, Feltkamp MC, Ficarro SB, Franchi R, Garg BK, Gulbahce N, Hao T, Holthaus AM, James R, Korkhin A, Litovchick L, Mar JC, Pak TR, Rabello S, Rubio R, Shen Y, Singh S, Spangle JM, Tasan M, Wanamaker S, Webber JT, Roecklein-Canfield J, Johannsen E, Barabasi AL, Beroukhim R, Kieff E, Cusick ME, Hill DE, Munger K, Marto JA, Quackenbush J, Roth FP, DeCaprio JA, Vidal M. Nature. 2012 Jul 26;487(7408):491-5. 10.1038/nature11288 PubMed 22810586.
Backbone
  Vector backbone: MSCV-N FLAGHA
  Backbone size w/o insert (bp): 8162
  Total vector size (bp): 7220
  Vector type: Mammalian Expression, Retroviral
  Selectable markers: Puromycin
Growth in bacteria
  Bacterial resistance: Ampicillin, 100 μg/mL
  Growth temperature: 37°C
  Growth strain: DH5alpha
  Copy number: Low Copy
Gene/Insert
  Gene/Insert name: MCV ST (alt names: MCV Small T antigen; MCPyV_gp2; Small T antigen)
  Species: Human Merkel Cell Virus
  Insert size (bp): 558
  GenBank ID: YP_001651047.1
  Entrez Gene: MCPyV_gp2 (a.k.a. MCPyV_gp2)
  Promoter: PKG
  Tag / fusion protein: Flag (N terminal on backbone); HA (N terminal on backbone)
  Cloning method: Gateway Cloning
  Sequencing primers: 5′ LXSN 5'; 3′ MSCV-N seq. rev
Resource information
  A portion of this plasmid was derived from a plasmid made by: James DeCaprio lab
Terms and licenses: Academic/Nonprofit Terms; Industry Terms: Not Available to Industry
How to cite: MSCV-N MCV ST was a gift from Karl Munger (Addgene plasmid # 37861 ; http://n2t.net/addgene:37861 ; RRID:Addgene_37861)
