[The description below was written by a language model from this plasmid's Addgene catalogue record.]
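Description:
MSCV-N MCV ST is a retroviral mammalian expression plasmid built on the MSCV-N FLAGHA backbone, a murine stem cell virus-type vector designed to be packaged into retroviral particles and stably integrated into target mammalian cells. In bacteria it is maintained as a low-copy plasmid under ampicillin selection, and transduced mammalian cells are selected with puromycin. No feature table accompanies the record, so the exact layout of LTRs, packaging signal and origin of replication cannot be confirmed here. The catalogue lists a total size of 7220 bp, smaller than the stated 8162 bp empty backbone. This is consistent with Gateway cloning, in which the destination cassette is replaced by a shorter insert, although the record does not explain the difference.

The payload is the 558 bp open reading frame for the small T antigen (ST, MCPyV_gp2) of Merkel cell polyomavirus, introduced by Gateway recombination. The backbone supplies tandem N-terminal Flag and HA epitope tags, so the viral protein is produced as a doubly tagged fusion suitable for detection and for sequential (tandem) affinity purification of associated host proteins. The record lists the promoter as "PKG", probably meaning the PGK promoter. In MSCV vectors of this kind PGK commonly drives the puromycin marker while the 5' LTR drives the insert, but the record does not specify this arrangement.

The plasmid belongs to a collection of tumour virus open reading frames assembled for a systematic study of how viral proteins perturb host cell networks. It is suited to stable expression of tagged small T antigen in mammalian cells for interaction mapping, expression profiling and related functional studies.
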