>Addgene plasmid #37861 | MSCV-N MCV ST | depositor partial sequence | sequence record 48110 | Insert
ATGGATTTAGTCCTAAATAGGAAAGAAAGAGAGGCTCTCTGCAAGCTTTTAGAGATTGCTCCTAATTGTT
ATGGCAACATCCCTCTGATGAAAGCTGCTTTCAAAAGAAGCTGCTTAAAGCATCACCCTGATAAAGGGGG
AAATCCTGTTATAATGATGGAATTGAACACCCTTTGGAGCAAATTCCAGCAAAATATCCACAAGCTCAGA
AGTGACTTCTCTATGTTTGATGAGGTCAGTACAAAATTTCCTTGGGAAGAATATGGAACTTTAAAGGATT
ATATGCAAAGTGGATATAATGCTAGATTTTGCAGAGGTCCTGGGTGCATGCTTAAGCAACTTAGAGATTC
TAAGTGCGCTTGTATTAGCTGTAAGTTGTCTCGCCAGCATTGTAGTCTAAAAACTTTAAAGC
