>Addgene plasmid #37861 | MSCV-N MCV ST | addgene partial sequence | sequence record 49891 | pLXSN-5
TCACTCCTTCTCTAGGCGCCGGAATTAGATCTGCCACCATGGACTACAAGGATGACGATGACAAGCTCGA
TGGAGGATACCCATACGATGTTCCAGATTACGCTGCTCGAGGTTATCAAACAAGTTTGTACAAAAAAGCA
GGCATGGATTTAGTCCTAAATAGGAAAGAAAGAGAGGCTCTCTGCAAGCTTTTAGAGATTGCTCCTAATT
GTTATGGCAACATCCCTCTGATGAAAGCTGCTTTCAAAAGAAGCTGCTTAAAGCATCACCCTGATAAAGG
GGGAAATCCTGTTATAATGATGGAATTGAACACCCTTTGGAGCAAATTCCAGCAAAATATCCACAAGCTC
AGAAGTGACTTCTCTATGTTTGATGAGGTCAGTACAAAATTTCCTTGGGAAGAATATGGAACTTTAAAGG
ATTATATGCAAAGTGGATATAATGCTAGATTTTGCAGAGGTCCTGGGTGCATGCTTAAGCAACTTAGAGA
TTCTAAGTGCGCTTGTATTAGCTGTAAGTTGTCTCGCCAGCATTGTAGTCTAAAAACTTTAAAGCAAAAA
AACTGTCTGACGTGGGGAGAGTGTTTTTGCTATCAGTGCTTTATTCTTTGGTTTGGATTTCCTCCTACTT
GGGAAAGTTTTGACTGGTGGCAAAAAACTTTAGAAGAAACTGACTACTGCTTACTGCATCTGCACCTTTT
CTAGGACCCAGCTTTCTTGTACAAAGTGGTTCGATAACGAATTCCGCCCCCCCCCC
